Addgene plasmid #77262: ULK2 gRNA (BRDN0001147288)
Purpose: 3rd generation lentiviral gRNA plasmid targeting human ULK2
Depositing lab: John Doench & David Root. Depositing organization: Broad Institute. Publication: Optimized sgRNA design to maximize activity and minimize off-target effects of CRISPR-Cas9. Doench JG, Fusi N, Sullender M, Hegde M, Vaimberg EW, Donovan KF, Smith I, Tothova Z, Wilen C, Orchard R, Virgin HW, Listgarten J, Root DE. Nat Biotechnol. 2016 Jan 18. doi: 10.1038/nbt.3437. PubMed 26780180.
Backbone
  Vector backbone: lentiGuide-Puro
  Backbone manufacturer: Zhang Lab (Addgene plasmid # 52963)
  Vector type: Mammalian Expression, Lentiviral, CRISPR
  Selectable markers: Puromycin
Growth in bacteria
  Bacterial resistance: Ampicillin, 100 μg/mL
  Growth temperature: 37°C
  Growth strain: DH5alpha
  Copy number: High Copy
Gene/Insert
  Gene/Insert name: ULK2 (alt names: ULK2; NM_001142610.1)
  gRNA/shRNA sequence: AGGCCCATGACGAGTAACCA
  Species: H. sapiens (human)
  Entrez Gene: ULK2 (a.k.a. ATG1B, Unc51.2)
  Promoter: hU6
  Cloning method: Unknown
  Sequencing primers: 5′ U6-F; 3′ pS2-R
Terms and licenses: Academic/Nonprofit Terms; Industry Terms: Not Available to Industry
Depositor comments: The gRNA was designed to target the following Genbank reference sequence(s): NM_001142610.1,NM_014683.3. Note that this plasmid does NOT contain Cas9. It should be used in conjunction with lentiCas9-Blast (Addgene #52962) or otherwise with cell lines already expressing Cas9. Browse the full kinome gRNA library at http://www.addgene.org/pooled-library/broadgpp-human-kinome/ or visit http://www.broadinstitute.org/rnai/public/ for detailed protocols and information.
How to cite: ULK2 gRNA (BRDN0001147288) was a gift from John Doench & David Root (Addgene plasmid # 77262 ; http://n2t.net/addgene:77262 ; RRID:Addgene_77262)
