[The description below was written by a language model from this plasmid's Addgene catalogue record and pLannotate feature annotations shown in this document.]
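Description:
ULK2 gRNA (BRDN0001147288) is a third-generation lentiviral CRISPR guide plasmid built on the lentiGuide-Puro backbone and designed to knock out human ULK2 (also known as ATG1B), a kinase gene; the guide was designed against two ULK2 reference transcripts. It belongs to a human kinome gRNA collection. In bacteria the 8.3 kb plasmid replicates from a high-copy ColE1/pUC-type origin and is selected with ampicillin through the β-lactamase gene. An f1 origin, remnants of the lac region, and T7/T3 promoters are carried over from the cloning backbone.

The lentiviral transfer cassette begins with an RSV promoter fused to a truncated HIV-1 5' LTR, which makes genomic RNA production in packaging cells independent of Tat. It is followed by the Ψ packaging signal with a gag fragment, the Rev response element for Rev-dependent nuclear export, and a cPPT/CTS element that aids nuclear import. It ends in a ΔU3 self-inactivating 3' LTR. Within this unit, a human U6 RNA polymerase III promoter drives the ULK2-specific spacer joined to the Streptococcus pyogenes Cas9 guide RNA scaffold. A separate EF-1α core promoter with its intron A expresses puromycin N-acetyltransferase for selecting transduced mammalian cells, and a downstream WPRE enhances transcript expression. An SV40 poly(A) signal and SV40 origin lie outside the 3' LTR.

The plasmid does not encode Cas9, so it must be paired with a separate Cas9 vector, such as a blasticidin-selectable lentiviral Cas9 construct, or used in cells that already express the nuclease. Typical use is packaging into lentivirus for stable guide delivery and loss-of-function studies of ULK2.
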