Features (pLannotate 1.2.2; 29 found; start..end, strand, type, name):
     14..80      +  CDS            small t antigen (fragment): SV40 (simian virus 40) small t antigen
    106..317     +  promoter       EF-1α core promoter: core promoter for human elongation factor EF-1α
    318..1256    +  intron         EF-1α intron A: intron upstream of the start codon of human EF-1α
   1278..1877    +  CDS            PuroR (fragment): puromycin N-acetyltransferase; pac from Streptomyces; confers resistance to puromycin
   1893..2481    +  misc_feature   WPRE: woodchuck hepatitis virus posttranscriptional regulatory element
   2532..2551    +  misc_feature   cPPT/CTS (fragment): central polypurine tract and central termination sequence of HIV-1
   2553..2786    +  LTR            3' LTR (ΔU3): self-inactivating 3' long terminal repeat (LTR) from HIV-1
   2864..2985    +  polyA_signal   SV40 poly(A) signal: SV40 polyadenylation signal
   3025..3160    +  rep_origin     SV40 ori: SV40 origin of replication
   3181..3199    -  promoter       T7 promoter: promoter for bacteriophage T7 RNA polymerase
   3207..3362    +  CDS            lacZα (fragment): LacZα fragment of β-galactosidase; lacZ fragment
   3367..3795    +  rep_origin     f1 ori (sequence partly withheld): f1 bacteriophage origin of replication; arrow indicates direction of (+) strand synthesis
   3848..3952    +  promoter       AmpR promoter: bla
   3953..4813    +  CDS            AmpR: β-lactamase; bla; confers resistance to ampicillin, carbenicillin, and related antibiotics
   4984..5572    +  rep_origin     ori: high-copy-number ColE1/pMB1/pBR322/pUC origin of replication
   5755..5847    +  CDS            lacI (fragment): lac repressor; lacI; The lac repressor binds to the lac operator to inhibit transcription in E. coli. This inhibition can be relieved by adding lactose or isopropyl-β-D-thiogalactopyranoside (IPTG).
   5860..5881    +  protein_bind   CAP binding site: CAP binding activates transcription in the presence of cAMP. E. coli catabolite activator protein
   5896..5926    +  promoter       lac promoter: promoter for the E. coli lac operon
   5934..5950    +  protein_bind   lac operator: The lac repressor binds to the lac operator to inhibit transcription in E. coli. This inhibition can be relieved by adding lactose or isopropyl-β-D-thiogalactopyranoside (IPTG). lac repressor encoded by lacI
   5995..6013    +  promoter       T3 promoter: promoter for bacteriophage T3 RNA polymerase
   6041..6267    +  promoter       RSV promoter: Rous sarcoma virus enhancer/promoter
   6268..6448    +  LTR            5' LTR (truncated): truncated 5' long terminal repeat (LTR) from HIV-1
   6495..6620    +  misc_feature   HIV-1 Ψ: packaging signal of human immunodeficiency virus type 1
   6604..6967    +  CDS            HIV-1 gag (fragment): gag protein from human immunodeficiency virus 1; gag
   7113..7346    +  misc_feature   RRE: The Rev response element (RRE) of HIV-1 allows for Rev-dependent mRNA export from the nucleus to the cytoplasm.
   7723..7749    +  CDS            Rev (fragment): human immunodeficiency virus 1 (HIV-1) Rev protein; rev; enhances nuclear export of unspliced and incompletely spliced viral mRNAs
   7753..7993    +  promoter       U6 promoter: RNA polymerase III promoter for human U6 snRNA
   8023..8098    +  misc_RNA       gRNA scaffold: guide RNA scaffold for the Streptococcus pyogenes CRISPR/Cas9 system
   8154..8271    +  misc_feature   cPPT/CTS: central polypurine tract and central termination sequence of HIV-1
>Addgene plasmid #77262 | ULK2 gRNA (BRDN0001147288) | addgene full sequence | sequence record 187420 | Addgene Assembled Sequence
CCCGGGTGCAAAGATGGATAAAGTTTTAAACAGAGAGGAATCTTTGCAGCTAATGGACCTTCTAGGTCTT
GAAAGGAGTGGGAATTGGCTCCGGTGCCCGTCAGTGGGCAGAGCGCACATCGCCCACAGTCCCCGAGAAG
TTGGGGGGAGGGGTCGGCAATTGATCCGGTGCCTAGAGAAGGTGGCGCGGGGTAAACTGGGAAAGTGATG
TCGTGTACTGGCTCCGCCTTTTTCCCGAGGGTGGGGGAGAACCGTATATAAGTGCAGTAGTCGCCGTGAA
CGTTCTTTTTCGCAACGGGTTTGCCGCCAGAACACAGGTAAGTGCCGTGTGTGGTTCCCGCGGGCCTGGC
CTCTTTACGGGTTATGGCCCTTGCGTGCCTTGAATTACTTCCACCTGGCTGCAGTACGTGATTCTTGATC
CCGAGCTTCGGGTTGGAAGTGGGTGGGAGAGTTCGAGGCCTTGCGCTTAAGGAGCCCCTTCGCCTCGTGC
TTGAGTTGAGGCCTGGCCTGGGCGCTGGGGCCGCCGCGTGCGAATCTGGTGGCACCTTCGCGCCTGTCTC
GCTGCTTTCGATAAGTCTCTAGCCATTTAAAATTTTTGATGACCTGCTGCGACGCTTTTTTTCTGGCAAG
ATAGTCTTGTAAATGCGGGCCAAGATCTGCACACTGGTATTTCGGTTTTTGGGGCCGCGGGCGGCGACGG
GGCCCGTGCGTCCCAGCGCACATGTTCGGCGAGGCGGGGCCTGCGAGCGCGGCCACCGAGAATCGGACGG
GGGTAGTCTCAAGCTGGCCGGCCTGCTCTGGTGCCTGGCCTCGCGCCGCCGTGTATCGCCCCGCCCTGGG
CGGCAAGGCTGGCCCGGTCGGCACCAGTTGCGTGAGCGGAAAGATGGCCGCTTCCCGGCCCTGCTGCAGG
GAGCTCAAAATGGAGGACGCGGCGCTCGGGAGAGCGGGCGGGTGAGTCACCCACACAAAGGAAAAGGGCC
TTTCCGTCCTCAGCCGTCGCTTCATGTGACTCCACGGAGTACCGGGCGCCGTCCAGGCACCTCGATTAGT
TCTCGAGCTTTTGGAGTACGTCGTCTTTAGGTTGGGGGGAGGGGTTTTATGCGATGGAGTTTCCCCACAC
TGAGTGGGTGGAGACTGAAGTTAGGCCAGCTTGGCACTTGATGTAATTCTCCTTGGAATTTGCCCTTTTT
GAGTTTGGATCTTGGTTCATTCTCAAGCCTCAGACAGTGGTTCAAAGTTTTTTTCTTCCATTTCAGGTGT
CGTGACGTACGGCCACCATGACCGAGTACAAGCCCACGGTGCGCCTCGCCACCCGCGACGACGTCCCCAG
GGCCGTACGCACCCTCGCCGCCGCGTTCGCCGACTACCCCGCCACGCGCCACACCGTCGATCCGGACCGC
CACATCGAGCGGGTCACCGAGCTGCAAGAACTCTTCCTCACGCGCGTCGGGCTCGACATCGGCAAGGTGT
GGGTCGCGGACGACGGCGCCGCCGTGGCGGTCTGGACCACGCCGGAGAGCGTCGAAGCGGGGGCGGTGTT
CGCCGAGATCGGCCCGCGCATGGCCGAGTTGAGCGGTTCCCGGCTGGCCGCGCAGCAACAGATGGAAGGC
CTCCTGGCGCCGCACCGGCCCAAGGAGCCCGCGTGGTTCCTGGCCACCGTCGGAGTCTCGCCCGACCACC
AGGGCAAGGGTCTGGGCAGCGCCGTCGTGCTCCCCGGAGTGGAGGCGGCCGAGCGCGCCGGGGTGCCCGC
CTTCCTGGAGACCTCCGCGCCCCGCAACCTCCCCTTCTACGAGCGGCTCGGCTTCACCGTCACCGCCGAC
GTCGAGGTGCCCGAAGGACCGCGCACCTGGTGCATGACCCGCAAGCCCGGTGCCTGAACGCGTTAAGTCG
ACAATCAACCTCTGGATTACAAAATTTGTGAAAGATTGACTGGTATTCTTAACTATGTTGCTCCTTTTAC
GCTATGTGGATACGCTGCTTTAATGCCTTTGTATCATGCTATTGCTTCCCGTATGGCTTTCATTTTCTCC
TCCTTGTATAAATCCTGGTTGCTGTCTCTTTATGAGGAGTTGTGGCCCGTTGTCAGGCAACGTGGCGTGG
TGTGCACTGTGTTTGCTGACGCAACCCCCACTGGTTGGGGCATTGCCACCACCTGTCAGCTCCTTTCCGG
GACTTTCGCTTTCCCCCTCCCTATTGCCACGGCGGAACTCATCGCCGCCTGCCTTGCCCGCTGCTGGACA
GGGGCTCGGCTGTTGGGCACTGACAATTCCGTGGTGTTGTCGGGGAAATCATCGTCCTTTCCTTGGCTGC
TCGCCTGTGTTGCCACCTGGATTCTGCGCGGGACGTCCTTCTGCTACGTCCCTTCGGCCCTCAATCCAGC
GGACCTTCCTTCCCGCGGCCTGCTGCCGGCTCTGCGGCCTCTTCCGCGTCTTCGCCTTCGCCCTCAGACG
AGTCGGATCTCCCTTTGGGCCGCCTCCCCGCGTCGACTTTAAGACCAATGACTTACAAGGCAGCTGTAGA
TCTTAGCCACTTTTTAAAAGAAAAGGGGGGACTGGAAGGGCTAATTCACTCCCAACGAAGACAAGATCTG
CTTTTTGCTTGTACTGGGTCTCTCTGGTTAGACCAGATCTGAGCCTGGGAGCTCTCTGGCTAACTAGGGA
ACCCACTGCTTAAGCCTCAATAAAGCTTGCCTTGAGTGCTTCAAGTAGTGTGTGCCCGTCTGTTGTGTGA
CTCTGGTAACTAGAGATCCCTCAGACCCTTTTAGTCAGTGTGGAAAATCTCTAGCAGTACGTATAGTAGT
TCATGTCATCTTATTATTCAGTATTTATAACTTGCAAAGAAATGAATATCAGAGAGTGAGAGGAACTTGT
TTATTGCAGCTTATAATGGTTACAAATAAAGCAATAGCATCACAAATTTCACAAATAAAGCATTTTTTTC
ACTGCATTCTAGTTGTGGTTTGTCCAAACTCATCAATGTATCTTATCATGTCTGGCTCTAGCTATCCCGC
CCCTAACTCCGCCCATCCCGCCCCTAACTCCGCCCAGTTCCGCCCATTCTCCGCCCCATGGCTGACTAAT
TTTTTTTATTTATGCAGAGGCCGAGGCCGCCTCGGCCTCTGAGCTATTCCAGAAGTAGTGAGGAGGCTTT
TTTGGAGGCCTAGGGACGTACCCAATTCGCCCTATAGTGAGTCGTATTACGCGCGCTCACTGGCCGTCGT
TTTACAACGTCGTGACTGGGAAAACCCTGGCGTTACCCAACTTAATCGCCTTGCAGCACATCCCCCTTTC
GCCAGCTGGCGTAATAGCGAAGAGGCCCGCACCGATCGCCCTTCCCAACAGTTGCGCAGCCTGAATGGCG
AATGGG
[124 nt withheld, positions 3367-3490]
C
[91 nt withheld, positions 3492-3582]
A
[49 nt withheld, positions 3584-3632]
CCTTTGACGTTGGAGTCCACGTTCTTT
[37 nt withheld, positions 3660-3696]
ACCCTATCTCGGTCTATTCTTTTGATTTATAAGGGATTTTGCCGATTTCGGCCTATTGGTTAAAAAATGA
GCTGATTTAACAAAAATTTAACGCGAATTTTAACAAAATATTAACGCTTACAATTTAGGTGGCACTTTTC
GGGGAAATGTGCGCGGAACCCCTATTTGTTTATTTTTCTAAATACATTCAAATATGTATCCGCTCATGAG
ACAATAACCCTGATAAATGCTTCAATAATATTGAAAAAGGAAGAGTATGAGTATTCAACATTTCCGTGTC
GCCCTTATTCCCTTTTTTGCGGCATTTTGCCTTCCTGTTTTTGCTCACCCAGAAACGCTGGTGAAAGTAA
AAGATGCTGAAGATCAGTTGGGTGCACGAGTGGGTTACATCGAACTGGATCTCAACAGCGGTAAGATCCT
TGAGAGTTTTCGCCCCGAAGAACGTTTTCCAATGATGAGCACTTTTAAAGTTCTGCTATGTGGCGCGGTA
TTATCCCGTATTGACGCCGGGCAAGAGCAACTCGGTCGCCGCATACACTATTCTCAGAATGACTTGGTTG
AGTACTCACCAGTCACAGAAAAGCATCTTACGGATGGCATGACAGTAAGAGAATTATGCAGTGCTGCCAT
AACCATGAGTGATAACACTGCGGCCAACTTACTTCTGACAACGATCGGAGGACCGAAGGAGCTAACCGCT
TTTTTGCACAACATGGGGGATCATGTAACTCGCCTTGATCGTTGGGAACCGGAGCTGAATGAAGCCATAC
CAAACGACGAGCGTGACACCACGATGCCTGTAGCAATGGCAACAACGTTGCGCAAACTATTAACTGGCGA
ACTACTTACTCTAGCTTCCCGGCAACAATTAATAGACTGGATGGAGGCGGATAAAGTTGCAGGACCACTT
CTGCGCTCGGCCCTTCCGGCTGGCTGGTTTATTGCTGATAAATCTGGAGCCGGTGAGCGTGGGTCTCGCG
GTATCATTGCAGCACTGGGGCCAGATGGTAAGCCCTCCCGTATCGTAGTTATCTACACGACGGGGAGTCA
GGCAACTATGGATGAACGAAATAGACAGATCGCTGAGATAGGTGCCTCACTGATTAAGCATTGGTAACTG
TCAGACCAAGTTTACTCATATATACTTTAGATTGATTTAAAACTTCATTTTTAATTTAAAAGGATCTAGG
TGAAGATCCTTTTTGATAATCTCATGACCAAAATCCCTTAACGTGAGTTTTCGTTCCACTGAGCGTCAGA
CCCCGTAGAAAAGATCAAAGGATCTTCTTGAGATCCTTTTTTTCTGCGCGTAATCTGCTGCTTGCAAACA
AAAAAACCACCGCTACCAGCGGTGGTTTGTTTGCCGGATCAAGAGCTACCAACTCTTTTTCCGAAGGTAA
CTGGCTTCAGCAGAGCGCAGATACCAAATACTGTTCTTCTAGTGTAGCCGTAGTTAGGCCACCACTTCAA
GAACTCTGTAGCACCGCCTACATACCTCGCTCTGCTAATCCTGTTACCAGTGGCTGCTGCCAGTGGCGAT
AAGTCGTGTCTTACCGGGTTGGACTCAAGACGATAGTTACCGGATAAGGCGCAGCGGTCGGGCTGAACGG
GGGGTTCGTGCACACAGCCCAGCTTGGAGCGAACGACCTACACCGAACTGAGATACCTACAGCGTGAGCT
ATGAGAAAGCGCCACGCTTCCCGAAGGGAGAAAGGCGGACAGGTATCCGGTAAGCGGCAGGGTCGGAACA
GGAGAGCGCACGAGGGAGCTTCCAGGGGGAAACGCCTGGTATCTTTATAGTCCTGTCGGGTTTCGCCACC
TCTGACTTGAGCGTCGATTTTTGTGATGCTCGTCAGGGGGGCGGAGCCTATGGAAAAACGCCAGCAACGC
GGCCTTTTTACGGTTCCTGGCCTTTTGCTGGCCTTTTGCTCACATGTTCTTTCCTGCGTTATCCCCTGAT
TCTGTGGATAACCGTATTACCGCCTTTGAGTGAGCTGATACCGCTCGCCGCAGCCGAACGACCGAGCGCA
GCGAGTCAGTGAGCGAGGAAGCGGAAGAGCGCCCAATACGCAAACCGCCTCTCCCCGCGCGTTGGCCGAT
TCATTAATGCAGCTGGCACGACAGGTTTCCCGACTGGAAAGCGGGCAGTGAGCGCAACGCAATTAATGTG
AGTTAGCTCACTCATTAGGCACCCCAGGCTTTACACTTTATGCTTCCGGCTCGTATGTTGTGTGGAATTG
TGAGCGGATAACAATTTCACACAGGAAACAGCTATGACCATGATTACGCCAAGCGCGCAATTAACCCTCA
CTAAAGGGAACAAAAGCTGGAGCTGCAAGCTTAATGTAGTCTTATGCAATACTCTTGTAGTCTTGCAACA
TGGTAACGATGAGTTAGCAACATGCCTTACAAGGAGAGAAAAAGCACCGTGCATGCCGATTGGTGGAAGT
AAGGTGGTACGATCGTGCCTTATTAGGAAGGCAACAGACGGGTCTGACATGGATTGGACGAACCACTGAA
TTGCCGCATTGCAGAGATATTGTATTTAAGTGCCTAGCTCGATACATAAACGGGTCTCTCTGGTTAGACC
AGATCTGAGCCTGGGAGCTCTCTGGCTAACTAGGGAACCCACTGCTTAAGCCTCAATAAAGCTTGCCTTG
AGTGCTTCAAGTAGTGTGTGCCCGTCTGTTGTGTGACTCTGGTAACTAGAGATCCCTCAGACCCTTTTAG
TCAGTGTGGAAAATCTCTAGCAGTGGCGCCCGAACAGGGACTTGAAAGCGAAAGGGAAACCAGAGGAGCT
CTCTCGACGCAGGACTCGGCTTGCTGAAGCGCGCACGGCAAGAGGCGAGGGGCGGCGACTGGTGAGTACG
CCAAAAATTTTGACTAGCGGAGGCTAGAAGGAGAGAGATGGGTGCGAGAGCGTCAGTATTAAGCGGGGGA
GAATTAGATCGCGATGGGAAAAAATTCGGTTAAGGCCAGGGGGAAAGAAAAAATATAAATTAAAACATAT
AGTATGGGCAAGCAGGGAGCTAGAACGATTCGCAGTTAATCCTGGCCTGTTAGAAACATCAGAAGGCTGT
AGACAAATACTGGGACAGCTACAACCATCCCTTCAGACAGGATCAGAAGAACTTAGATCATTATATAATA
CAGTAGCAACCCTCTATTGTGTGCATCAAAGGATAGAGATAAAAGACACCAAGGAAGCTTTAGACAAGAT
AGAGGAAGAGCAAAACAAAAGTAAGACCACCGCACAGCAAGCGGCCGCTGATCTTCAGACCTGGAGGAGG
AGATATGAGGGACAATTGGAGAAGTGAATTATATAAATATAAAGTAGTAAAAATTGAACCATTAGGAGTA
GCACCCACCAAGGCAAAGAGAAGAGTGGTGCAGAGAGAAAAAAGAGCAGTGGGAATAGGAGCTTTGTTCC
TTGGGTTCTTGGGAGCAGCAGGAAGCACTATGGGCGCAGCGTCAATGACGCTGACGGTACAGGCCAGACA
ATTATTGTCTGGTATAGTGCAGCAGCAGAACAATTTGCTGAGGGCTATTGAGGCGCAACAGCATCTGTTG
CAACTCACAGTCTGGGGCATCAAGCAGCTCCAGGCAAGAATCCTGGCTGTGGAAAGATACCTAAAGGATC
AACAGCTCCTGGGGATTTGGGGTTGCTCTGGAAAACTCATTTGCACCACTGCTGTGCCTTGGAATGCTAG
TTGGAGTAATAAATCTCTGGAACAGATTTGGAATCACACGACCTGGATGGAGTGGGACAGAGAAATTAAC
AATTACACAAGCTTAATACACTCCTTAATTGAAGAATCGCAAAACCAGCAAGAAAAGAATGAACAAGAAT
TATTGGAATTAGATAAATGGGCAAGTTTGTGGAATTGGTTTAACATAACAAATTGGCTGTGGTATATAAA
ATTATTCATAATGATAGTAGGAGGCTTGGTAGGTTTAAGAATAGTTTTTGCTGTACTTTCTATAGTGAAT
AGAGTTAGGCAGGGATATTCACCATTATCGTTTCAGACCCACCTCCCAACCCCGAGGGGACCCAGAGAGG
GCCTATTTCCCATGATTCCTTCATATTTGCATATACGATACAAGGCTGTTAGAGAGATAATTAGAATTAA
TTTGACTGTAAACACAAAGATATTAGTACAAAATACGTGACGTAGAAAGTAATAATTTCTTGGGTAGTTT
GCAGTTTTAAAATTATGTTTTAAAATGGACTATCATATGCTTACCGTAACTTGAAAGTATTTCGATTTCT
TGGCTTTATATATCTTGTGGAAAGGACGAAACACCGAGGCCCATGACGAGTAACCAGTTTTAGAGCTAGA
AATAGCAAGTTAAAATAAGGCTAGTCCGTTATCAACTTGAAAAAGTGGCACCGAGTCGGTGCTTTTTTAA
GCTTGGCGTAACTAGATCTTGAGACAAATGGCAGTATTCATCCACAATTTTAAAAGAAAAGGGGGGATTG
GGGGGTACAGTGCAGGGGAAAGAATAGTAGACATAATAGCAACAGACATACAAACTAAAGAATTACAAAA
ACAAATTACAAAAATTCAAAATTTTCGGGTTTATTACAGGGACAGCAGAGATCCACTTTGGCGCCGGCTC
GAGGGGG
