>Addgene plasmid #77262 | ULK2 gRNA (BRDN0001147288) | depositor partial sequence | sequence record 144722 | Target Sequence
AGGCCCATGACGAGTAACCA
