>Addgene plasmid #77262 | ULK2 gRNA (BRDN0001147288) | addgene partial sequence | sequence record 187419 | hU6-F
TAGAAAGTAATAATTTCTTGGGTAGTTTGCAGTTTTAAAATTATGTTTTAAAATGGACTATCATATGCTT
ACCGTAACTTGAAAGTATTTCGATTTCTTGGCTTTATATATCTTGTGGAAAGGACGAAACACCGAGGCCC
ATGACGAGTAACCAGTTTTAGAGCTAGAAATAGCAAGTTAAAATAAGGCTAGTCCGTTATCAACTTGAAA
AAGTGGCACCGAGTCGGTGCTTTTTTAAGCTTGGCGTAACTAGATCTTGAGACAAATGGCAGTATTCATC
CACAATTTTAAAAGAAAAGGGGGGATTGGGGGGTACAGTGCAGGGGAAAGAATAGTAGACATAATAGCAA
CAGACATACAAACTAAAGAATTACAAAAACAAATTACAAAAATTCAAAATTTTCGGGTTTATTACAGGGA
CAGCAGAGATCCACTTTGGCGCCGGCTCGAGGGGGCCCGGGTGCAAAGATGGATAAAGTTTTAAACAGAG
AGGAATCTTTGCAGCTAATGGACCTTCTAGGTCTTGAAAGGAGTGGGAATTGGCTCCGGTGCCCGTCAGT
GGGCAGAGCG
